>Addgene plasmid #230698 | AiP1709 - pAAV-AiE2409m-minBG-SYFP2-WPRE3-BGHpA | addgene full sequence | sequence record 471066 | Addgene NGS Result
CCTGCAGGCAGCTGCGCGCTCGCTCGCTCACTGAGGCCGCCCGGGCGTCGGGCGACCTTTGGTCGCCCGG
CCTCAGTGAGCGAGCGAGCGCGCAGAGAGGGAGTGGCCAACTCCATCACTAGGGGTTCCTGCGGCCGCAC
GCGTTGTAAGAGTAATAATCGCTGGCTAATCACAAGGTGGGCCTGTCCAGAGGCTAATGGGCTAACACCG
AGAGCCTAAGCCACAGAAGAACTAGTCAAGGGCACAAGGGATGTTTTGCCTAGAGTCAAAAAGACTTGAG
GGACACGGGAGATGTCCTTATACATCTCAATGGCTCCTGTGTGGGGAGGGATCAGGCTGATGCCAGGGAC
TCCAGATGGCAGATCCAGGACTCAGTGGAATGACAAGGAGGTAGATTCCAGCTCAGTTTCAGAAAGAACT
TTCTAACAATCTGAGCTGTTTGGCAGTGCGCTCACACAGCAAAGGATGGAGCAGCCGGTCCTTGGTTGTG
TTCAAGCCAAGGCAGGCTAAACCCCAGCGCTGGTGGCATCGACACTGGCTGTGGGGTTGAACTAGATAAC
CTCTATGTGTCCCTGTTGAATCCTGTGATTCCATTAACAGAGATGAGGTCAGATCACTGAACAGGAGGCC
ACGGGGTTTACTCACTGTTTGAGATGAATAACCAAACACAACCTGAATCATCTTAAAGGATGACAAGTGT
CTAGTGCCTAAGTTCTCTTTGAGTGGCCTCATGGCCATGGCTGTCTCTGGGTTGCTAGCCTTGGTCTGCT
AACGTATGCTATGGACTTTAACAAAGCTTTTCTGGGGTGGTTGTCTAAGTAGAGGGGTGGCTTCGAGTCT
GGGTCGCAGCCATCAAAGAGAACAACTCCTGGGTCTTCAAAAGTAAAAGGTGGGTGGATACGGAGCTCGG
GCTGGGCACAAAAGTAAAAGGTGGGTGGAGGAGCTCGGGCTGGGCATAAAAGTCAGGGCAGAGCCATCTA
TTGCTTACATTTGCTTCTGGGATCCAGATCTTTCGAAGCTAGCGCTACCGGTCGCCACCATGGTGAGCAA
GGGCGAGGAGCTGTTCACCGGGGTGGTGCCCATCCTGGTCGAGCTGGACGGCGACGTAAACGGCCACAAG
TTCAGCGTGTCCGGCGAGGGCGAGGGCGATGCCACCTACGGCAAGCTGACCCTGAAGCTGATCTGCACCA
CCGGCAAGCTGCCCGTGCCCTGGCCCACCCTCGTGACCACCCTGGGCTACGGCGTGCAGTGCTTCGCCCG
CTACCCCGACCACATGAAGCAGCACGACTTCTTCAAGTCCGCCATGCCCGAAGGCTACGTCCAGGAGCGC
ACCATCTTCTTCAAGGACGACGGCAACTACAAGACCCGCGCCGAGGTGAAGTTCGAGGGCGACACCCTGG
TGAACCGCATCGAGCTGAAGGGCATCGACTTCAAGGAGGACGGCAACATCCTGGGGCACAAGCTGGAGTA
CAACTACAACAGCCACAACGTCTATATCACCGCCGACAAGCAGAAGAACGGCATCAAGGCCAACTTCAAG
ATCCGCCACAACATCGAGGACGGCGGCGTGCAGCTCGCCGACCACTACCAGCAGAACACCCCCATCGGCG
ACGGCCCCGTGCTGCTGCCCGACAACCACTACCTGAGCTACCAGTCCAAGCTGAGCAAAGACCCCAACGA
GAAGCGCGATCACATGGTCCTGCTGGAGTTCGTGACCGCCGCCGGGATCACTCTCGGCATGGACGAGCTG
TACAAGTAAGTCGACGGCGCGCCGCGGCCGCGAATTCGATATCATAATCAACCTCTGGATTACAAAATTT
GTGAAAGATTGACTGGTATTCTTAACTATGTTGCTCCTTTTACGCTATGTGGATACGCTGCTTTAATGCC
TTTGTATCATGCTATTGCTTCCCGTATGGCTTTCATTTTCTCCTCCTTGTATAAATCCTGGTTAGTTCTT
GCCACGGCGGAACTCATCGCCGCCTGCCTTGCCCGCTGCTGGACAGGGGCTCGGCTGTTGGGCACTGACA
ATTCCGTGGCTCGAGAGATCTTCGACTGTGCCTTCTAGTTGCCAGCCATCTGTTGTTTGCCCCTCCCCCG
TGCCTTCCTTGACCCTGGAAGGTGCCACTCCCACTGTCCTTTCCTAATAAAATGAGGAAATTGCATCGCA
TTGTCTGAGTAGGTGTCATTCTATTCTGGGGGGTGGGGTGGGGCAGGACAGCAAGGGGGAGGATTGGGAA
GACAATAGCAGGCATGAGATCTCACGTGCGGACCGAGCGGCCGCAGGAACCCCTAGTGATGGAGTTGGCC
ACTCCCTCTCTGCGCGCTCGCTCGCTCACTGAGGCCGGGCGACCAAAGGTCGCCCGACGCCCGGGCTTTG
CCCGGGCGGCCTCAGTGAGCGAGCGAGCGCGCAGCTGCCTGCAGGGGCGCCTGATGCGGTATTTTCTCCT
TACGCATCTGTGCGGTATTTCACACCGCATA
[95 nt withheld, positions 2482-2576]
T
[46 nt withheld, positions 2578-2623]
C
[141 nt withheld, positions 2625-2765]
CCTTTGACGTTGGAGTCCACGTTCTTT
[37 nt withheld, positions 2793-2829]
ACTCTATCTCGGGCTATTCTTTTGATTTATAAGGGATTTTGCCGATTTCGGTCTATTGGTTAAAAAATGA
GCTGATTTAACAAAAATTTAACGCGAATTTTAACAAAATATTAACGTTTACAATTTTATGGTGCACTCTC
AGTACAATCTGCTCTGATGCCGCATAGTTAAGCCAGCCCCGACACCCGCCAACACCCGCTGACGCGCCCT
GACGGGCTTGTCTGCTCCCGGCATCCGCTTACAGACAAGCTGTGACCGTCTCCGGGAGCTGCATGTGTCA
GAGGTTTTCACCGTCATCACCGAAACGCGCGAGACGAAAGGGCCTCGTGATACGCCTATTTTTATAGGTT
AATGTCATGATAATAATGGTTTCTTAGACGTCAGGTGGCACTTTTCGGGGAAATGTGCGCGGAACCCCTA
TTTGTTTATTTTTCTAAATACATTCAAATATGTATCCGCTCATGAGACAATAACCCTGATAAATGCTTCA
ATAATATTGAAAAAGGAAGAGTATGAGTATTCAACATTTCCGTGTCGCCCTTATTCCCTTTTTTGCGGCA
TTTTGCCTTCCTGTTTTTGCTCACCCAGAAACGCTGGTGAAAGTAAAAGATGCTGAAGATCAGTTGGGTG
CACGAGTGGGTTACATCGAACTGGATCTCAACAGCGGTAAGATCCTTGAGAGTTTTCGCCCCGAAGAACG
TTTTCCAATGATGAGCACTTTTAAAGTTCTGCTATGTGGCGCGGTATTATCCCGTATTGACGCCGGGCAA
GAGCAACTCGGTCGCCGCATACACTATTCTCAGAATGACTTGGTTGAGTACTCACCAGTCACAGAAAAGC
ATCTTACGGATGGCATGACAGTAAGAGAATTATGCAGTGCTGCCATAACCATGAGTGATAACACTGCGGC
CAACTTACTTCTGACAACGATCGGAGGACCGAAGGAGCTAACCGCTTTTTTGCACAACATGGGGGATCAT
GTAACTCGCCTTGATCGTTGGGAACCGGAGCTGAATGAAGCCATACCAAACGACGAGCGTGACACCACGA
TGCCTGTAGCAATGGCAACAACGTTGCGCAAACTATTAACTGGCGAACTACTTACTCTAGCTTCCCGGCA
ACAATTAATAGACTGGATGGAGGCGGATAAAGTTGCAGGACCACTTCTGCGCTCGGCCCTTCCGGCTGGC
TGGTTTATTGCTGATAAATCTGGAGCCGGTGAGCGTGGGTCTCGCGGTATCATTGCAGCACTGGGGCCAG
ATGGTAAGCCCTCCCGTATCGTAGTTATCTACACGACGGGGAGTCAGGCAACTATGGATGAACGAAATAG
ACAGATCGCTGAGATAGGTGCCTCACTGATTAAGCATTGGTAACTGTCAGACCAAGTTTACTCATATATA
CTTTAGATTGATTTAAAACTTCATTTTTAATTTAAAAGGATCTAGGTGAAGATCCTTTTTGATAATCTCA
TGACCAAAATCCCTTAACGTGAGTTTTCGTTCCACTGAGCGTCAGACCCCGTAGAAAAGATCAAAGGATC
TTCTTGAGATCCTTTTTTTCTGCGCGTAATCTGCTGCTTGCAAACAAAAAAACCACCGCTACCAGCGGTG
GTTTGTTTGCCGGATCAAGAGCTACCAACTCTTTTTCCGAAGGTAACTGGCTTCAGCAGAGCGCAGATAC
CAAATACTGTTCTTCTAGTGTAGCCGTAGTTAGGCCACCACTTCAAGAACTCTGTAGCACCGCCTACATA
CCTCGCTCTGCTAATCCTGTTACCAGTGGCTGCTGCCAGTGGCGATAAGTCGTGTCTTACCGGGTTGGAC
TCAAGACGATAGTTACCGGATAAGGCGCAGCGGTCGGGCTGAACGGGGGGTTCGTGCACACAGCCCAGCT
TGGAGCGAACGACCTACACCGAACTGAGATACCTACAGCGTGAGCTATGAGAAAGCGCCACGCTTCCCGA
AGGGAGAAAGGCGGACAGGTATCCGGTAAGCGGCAGGGTCGGAACAGGAGAGCGCACGAGGGAGCTTCCA
GGGGGAAACGCCTGGTATCTTTATAGTCCTGTCGGGTTTCGCCACCTCTGACTTGAGCGTCGATTTTTGT
GATGCTCGTCAGGGGGGCGGAGCCTATGGAAAAACGCCAGCAACGCGGCCTTTTTACGGTTCCTGGCCTT
TTGCTGGCCTTTTGCTCACATGT
Features (pLannotate 1.2.2; 14 found; start..end, strand, type, name):
     12..39      +  repeat_region  AAV2 ITR (fragment): inverted terminal repeat of adeno-associated virus serotype 2 inverted
     68..95      +  repeat_region  AAV2 ITR (fragment): inverted terminal repeat of adeno-associated virus serotype 2 inverted
   1040..1756    +  CDS            SYFP2: SYFP2 is a basic (constitutively fluorescent) yellow fluorescent protein published in 2006, derived from Aequorea victoria. It is reported to be a very rapidly-maturing monomer with moderate acid sensitivity.
   1796..1953    +  misc_feature   WPRE (fragment): woodchuck hepatitis virus posttranscriptional regulatory element
   1959..2039    +  misc_feature   WPRE (fragment): woodchuck hepatitis virus posttranscriptional regulatory element
   2056..2167    +  polyA_signal   bGH poly(A) signal: bovine growth hormone polyadenylation signal
   2285..2425    +  repeat_region  AAV2 ITR: inverted terminal repeat of adeno-associated virus serotype 2 inverted
   2430..2481    -  misc_feature   bom (fragment): basis of mobility region from pBR322
   2500..2955    +  rep_origin     f1 ori (sequence partly withheld): f1 bacteriophage origin of replication; arrow indicates direction of (+) strand synthesis
   2956..3005    -  misc_feature   bom (fragment): basis of mobility region from pBR322
   3107..3142    -  CDS            rop (fragment): Rop protein, which maintains plasmids at low copy number; rop
   3237..3341    +  promoter       AmpR promoter: bla
   3342..4202    +  CDS            AmpR: β-lactamase; bla; confers resistance to ampicillin, carbenicillin, and related antibiotics
   4373..4961    +  rep_origin     ori: high-copy-number ColE1/pMB1/pBR322/pUC origin of replication
