[The description below was written by a language model from this plasmid's Addgene catalogue record and pLannotate feature annotations shown in this document.]
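Description:
AiP1709 - pAAV-AiE2409m-minBG-SYFP2-WPRE3-BGHpA is an adeno-associated virus transfer plasmid built on a pAAV2 backbone and intended for packaging recombinant AAV that reports enhancer activity in the brain. The roughly 5 kb plasmid is propagated in E. coli through a high-copy ColE1/pUC-type origin and selected with ampicillin via the bla gene under its own promoter. An f1 phage origin and small remnants of pBR322 bom and rop sequences are also present in the backbone. The expression cassette is flanked by AAV2 inverted terminal repeats, which supply the cis signals for genome replication and encapsidation. The annotation detects the 3' ITR in full but only short fragments of the 5' ITR, which is common for these structured repeats in sequencing-based records. The recombination-limiting growth strain listed in the record fits the need to keep them intact.

Between the ITRs, the AiE2409m enhancer sits upstream of a minimal beta-globin promoter (minBG). Neither element was picked up by the automated annotation, but both presumably occupy the unannotated region preceding the reporter. A minimal promoter has little activity on its own, so transcription depends on the enhancer, which is designed to restrict expression to specific brain cell populations. The record does not say which populations. The payload is SYFP2, a rapidly maturing monomeric yellow fluorescent protein, followed by WPRE3, a shortened woodchuck hepatitis virus posttranscriptional element (annotated as two fragments) that boosts transcript stability and expression, and the bovine growth hormone polyadenylation signal. The construct belongs to a collection of enhancer AAVs for genetic access to cortical cell types, and serves to fluorescently label and evaluate the cells in which the enhancer is active.
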