Addgene plasmid #230698: AiP1709 - pAAV-AiE2409m-minBG-SYFP2-WPRE3-BGHpA
Purpose: AiE2409m is an enhancer sequence, designed to drive AAV-mediated transgene expression in specific populations of brain cells
Depositing lab: Allen Institute for Brain Science & Bosiljka Tasic. Depositing organization: Allen Institute. Publication: A suite of enhancer AAVs and transgenic mouse lines for genetic access to cortical cell types. Ben-Simon Y, Hooper M, Narayan S, Daigle TL, Dwivedi D, Way SW, Oster A, Stafford DA, Mich JK, Taormina MJ, Martinez RA, Opitz-Araya X, Roth JR, Alexander JR, Allen S, Amster A, Arbuckle J, Ayala A, Baker PM, Bakken TE, Barcelli T, Barta S, Bendrick J, Bertagnolli D, Bielstein C, Bishwakarma P, Bowlus J, Boyer G, Brouner K, Casian B, Casper T, Chakka AB, Chakrabarty R, Chance RK, Chavan S, Clark M, Colbert K, Collman F, Daniel S, Departee M, DiValentin P, Donadio N, Dotson N, Egdorf T, Fliss T, Gabitto M, Garcia J, Gary A, Gasperini M, Gloe J, Goldy J, Gore BB, Graybuck L, Greisman N, Haeseleer F, Halterman C, Haradon Z, Hastings SD, Helback O, Ho W, Hockemeyer D, Huang C, Huff S, Hunker A, Johansen N, Jones D, Juneau Z, Kalmbach B, Kannan M, Khem S, Kussick E, Kutsal R, Larsen R, Lee C, Lee AY, Leibly M, Lenz GH, Li S, Liang E, Lusk N, Madigan Z, Malloy J, Malone J, McCue R, Melchor J, Mollenkopf T, Moosman S, Morin E, Newman D, Ng L, Ngo K, Omstead V, Otto S, Oyama A, Pena N, Pham T, Phillips E, Pom CA, Potekhina L, Ransford S, Ray PL, Rette D, Reynoldson C, Rimorin C, Rocha D, Ruiz A, Sanchez REA, Sawyer L, Sedeno-Cortes A, Sevigny JP, Shapovalova N, Shepard N, Shulga L, Sigler AR, Siverts L, Soliman S, Somasundaram S, Staats B, Stewart K, Szelenyi E, Tieu M, Trader C, Tran A, van Velthoven CTJ, Walker M, Wang Y, Weed N, Wirthlin M, Wood T, Wynalda B, Yao Z, Zhou T, Ariza J, Dee N, Reding M, Ronellenfitch K, Mufti S, Sunkin SM, Smith KA, Esposito L, Waters J, Thyagarajan B, Yao S, Lein ES, Zeng H, Levi BP, Ngai J, Ting JT, Tasic B. Cell. 2025 May 16:S0092-8674(25)00513-6. doi: 10.1016/j.cell.2025.05.002. PubMed 40403729.
Backbone
  Vector backbone: pAAV2
  Vector type: AAV
Growth in bacteria
  Bacterial resistance: Ampicillin, 100 μg/mL
  Growth temperature: 37°C
  Growth strain: NEB Stable
  Copy number: High Copy
Gene/Insert
  Gene/Insert name: SYFP2
  Species: Synthetic
  Promoter: minBG
  Cloning method: Gibson Cloning
Terms and licenses: Academic/Nonprofit Terms; Industry Terms: Not Available to Industry
How to cite: AiP1709 - pAAV-AiE2409m-minBG-SYFP2-WPRE3-BGHpA was a gift from Allen Institute for Brain Science & Bosiljka Tasic (Addgene plasmid # 230698 ; http://n2t.net/addgene:230698 ; RRID:Addgene_230698)
